Addgene plasmid #166126: CAG-loxP-3xpA-loxP-sfGFP
Purpose: sfGFP cre reporter
Depositing lab: Mario Capecchi. Depositing organization: University of Utah. Publication: Lrig1 expression prospectively identifies stem cells in the ventricular-subventricular zone that are neurogenic throughout adult life. Nam HS, Capecchi MR. Neural Dev. 2020 Mar 17;15(1):3. doi: 10.1186/s13064-020-00139-5. PubMed 32183906.
Backbone
  Vector backbone: Custom
  Backbone manufacturer: Hyung-song Nam, Capecchi laboratory
  Vector type: Mammalian Expression, Cre/Lox
Growth in bacteria
  Bacterial resistance: Ampicillin, 100 μg/mL
  Growth temperature: 30°C
  Growth strain: DH10B
  Copy number: High Copy
Gene/Insert
  Gene/Insert name: sfGFP
  Species: Synthetic
Resource information
  A portion of this plasmid was derived from a plasmid made by: CAG promoter is from pCAGGS obtained from BCCM/LMBP. SV40 pA is from Clontech. sfGFP is from Sandia Biotech. WPRE is from Miguel Ramalho-Santos. bGH pA is from Neal Copeland. Backbone is from Stratagene.
Terms and licenses: Academic/Nonprofit Terms; Industry Terms: Not Available to Industry
Depositor comments: Similar to the situation with some other plasmids in this collection, the missing four nucleotides at the 5' end of the WPRE renders it unrecognizable to SnapGene, but the expression vector is functional.
How to cite: CAG-loxP-3xpA-loxP-sfGFP was a gift from Mario Capecchi (Addgene plasmid # 166126 ; http://n2t.net/addgene:166126 ; RRID:Addgene_166126)
