[The description below was written by a language model from this plasmid's Addgene catalogue record and pLannotate feature annotations shown in this document.]
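Description:
CAG-loxP-3xpA-loxP-sfGFP is a 7.4 kb mammalian expression plasmid that acts as a Cre recombinase reporter. It is built on a custom backbone whose bacterial portion derives from a Stratagene (pBluescript-type) vector. Propagation in E. coli relies on a high-copy ColE1/pUC origin and an ampicillin resistance gene (bla) with its own promoter. An f1 phage origin, a T7 promoter and remnants of the lac promoter/operator, lacZα and lacI remain as backbone carry-over and play no role in the reporter function. The record lists no mammalian selection marker.

The payload is a single transcription unit driven by the strong, broadly active CAG promoter taken from pCAGGS, which combines the CMV immediate-early enhancer, the chicken β-actin promoter and a chimeric β-actin/β-globin intron. Directly downstream sits a "stop" cassette made of three tandem SV40 polyadenylation signals, each with a short adjoining piece of SV40 large T antigen sequence. Two loxP sites in the same orientation flank this cassette. Without Cre, transcripts should terminate within the triple poly(A) block, so the downstream superfolder GFP coding sequence is not expressed. Cre-mediated recombination excises the floxed stop and places sfGFP under direct CAG control, giving green fluorescence that marks cells with Cre activity. A WPRE following sfGFP boosts post-transcriptional expression, and a bovine growth hormone poly(A) signal ends the transcript. The depositor notes that the WPRE lacks four nucleotides at its 5' end, which can prevent its detection by some annotation software, but that the vector remains functional. The plasmid comes from a study of neural stem cells in the adult ventricular-subventricular zone.
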