Features (pLannotate 1.2.2; 26 found; start..end, strand, type, name):
     24..128     +  promoter       AmpR promoter: bla
    129..989     +  CDS            AmpR: β-lactamase; bla; confers resistance to ampicillin, carbenicillin, and related antibiotics
   1160..1748    +  rep_origin     ori: high-copy-number ColE1/pMB1/pBR322/pUC origin of replication
   1931..2023    +  CDS            lacI (fragment): lac repressor; lacI; The lac repressor binds to the lac operator to inhibit transcription in E. coli. This inhibition can be relieved by adding lactose or isopropyl-β-D-thiogalactopyranoside (IPTG).
   2036..2057    +  protein_bind   CAP binding site: CAP binding activates transcription in the presence of cAMP. E. coli catabolite activator protein
   2072..2102    +  promoter       lac promoter: promoter for the E. coli lac operon
   2110..2126    +  protein_bind   lac operator: The lac repressor binds to the lac operator to inhibit transcription in E. coli. This inhibition can be relieved by adding lactose or isopropyl-β-D-thiogalactopyranoside (IPTG). lac repressor encoded by lacI
   2406..2785    +  enhancer       CMV enhancer: human cytomegalovirus immediate early enhancer
   2787..3064    +  promoter       chicken β-actin promoter: No description available
   3065..4081    +  intron         chimeric intron: chimera between introns from chicken β-actin and rabbit β-globin
   4141..4174    +  protein_bind   loxP: Cre-mediated recombination occurs in the 8-bp core sequence (GCATACAT). Cre recombinase
   4177..4202    +  misc_feature   MCS (fragment): pBluescript multiple cloning site
   4202..4284    +  CDS            large T antigen (fragment): large T antigen from SV40 (simian virus 40)
   4307..4428    +  polyA_signal   SV40 poly(A) signal: SV40 polyadenylation signal
   4435..4517    +  CDS            large T antigen (fragment): large T antigen from SV40 (simian virus 40)
   4540..4661    +  polyA_signal   SV40 poly(A) signal: SV40 polyadenylation signal
   4668..4750    +  CDS            large T antigen (fragment): large T antigen from SV40 (simian virus 40)
   4773..4894    +  polyA_signal   SV40 poly(A) signal: SV40 polyadenylation signal
   4917..4950    +  protein_bind   loxP: Cre-mediated recombination occurs in the 8-bp core sequence (GCATACAT). Cre recombinase
   4960..5673    +  CDS            Superfolder GFP: Superfolder GFP is a basic (constitutively fluorescent) green fluorescent protein published in 2005, derived from Aequorea victoria. It is reported to be a very rapidly-maturing weak dimer.
   5685..6269    +  misc_feature   WPRE: woodchuck hepatitis virus posttranscriptional regulatory element
   6314..6538    +  polyA_signal   bGH poly(A) signal: bovine growth hormone polyadenylation signal
   6542..6563    +  promoter       SV40 promoter (fragment): SV40 enhancer and early promoter
   6736..6754    -  promoter       T7 promoter: promoter for bacteriophage T7 RNA polymerase
   6757..6914    +  CDS            lacZα (fragment): LacZα fragment of β-galactosidase; lacZ fragment
   6946..7374    -  rep_origin     f1 ori (sequence partly withheld): f1 bacteriophage origin of replication; arrow indicates direction of (+) strand synthesis
>Addgene plasmid #166126 | CAG-loxP-3xpA-loxP-sfGFP | addgene full sequence | sequence record 337554 | Addgene NGS Result
GTGGCACTTTTCGGGGAAATGTGCGCGGAACCCCTATTTGTTTATTTTTCTAAATACATTCAAATATGTA
TCCGCTCATGAGACAATAACCCTGATAAATGCTTCAATAATATTGAAAAAGGAAGAGTATGAGTATTCAA
CATTTCCGTGTCGCCCTTATTCCCTTTTTTGCGGCATTTTGCCTTCCTGTTTTTGCTCACCCAGAAACGC
TGGTGAAAGTAAAAGATGCTGAAGATCAGTTGGGTGCACGAGTGGGTTACATCGAACTGGATCTCAACAG
CGGTAAGATCCTTGAGAGTTTTCGCCCCGAAGAACGTTTTCCAATGATGAGCACTTTTAAAGTTCTGCTA
TGTGGCGCGGTATTATCCCGTATTGACGCCGGGCAAGAGCAACTCGGTCGCCGCATACACTATTCTCAGA
ATGACTTGGTTGAGTACTCACCAGTCACAGAAAAGCATCTTACGGATGGCATGACAGTAAGAGAATTATG
CAGTGCTGCCATAACCATGAGTGATAACACTGCGGCCAACTTACTTCTGACAACGATCGGAGGACCGAAG
GAGCTAACCGCTTTTTTGCACAACATGGGGGATCATGTAACTCGCCTTGATCGTTGGGAACCGGAGCTGA
ATGAAGCCATACCAAACGACGAGCGTGACACCACGATGCCTGTAGCAATGGCAACAACGTTGCGCAAACT
ATTAACTGGCGAACTACTTACTCTAGCTTCCCGGCAACAATTAATAGACTGGATGGAGGCGGATAAAGTT
GCAGGACCACTTCTGCGCTCGGCCCTTCCGGCTGGCTGGTTTATTGCTGATAAATCTGGAGCCGGTGAGC
GTGGGTCTCGCGGTATCATTGCAGCACTGGGGCCAGATGGTAAGCCCTCCCGTATCGTAGTTATCTACAC
GACGGGGAGTCAGGCAACTATGGATGAACGAAATAGACAGATCGCTGAGATAGGTGCCTCACTGATTAAG
CATTGGTAACTGTCAGACCAAGTTTACTCATATATACTTTAGATTGATTTAAAACTTCATTTTTAATTTA
AAAGGATCTAGGTGAAGATCCTTTTTGATAATCTCATGACCAAAATCCCTTAACGTGAGTTTTCGTTCCA
CTGAGCGTCAGACCCCGTAGAAAAGATCAAAGGATCTTCTTGAGATCCTTTTTTTCTGCGCGTAATCTGC
TGCTTGCAAACAAAAAAACCACCGCTACCAGCGGTGGTTTGTTTGCCGGATCAAGAGCTACCAACTCTTT
TTCCGAAGGTAACTGGCTTCAGCAGAGCGCAGATACCAAATACTGTTCTTCTAGTGTAGCCGTAGTTAGG
CCACCACTTCAAGAACTCTGTAGCACCGCCTACATACCTCGCTCTGCTAATCCTGTTACCAGTGGCTGCT
GCCAGTGGCGATAAGTCGTGTCTTACCGGGTTGGACTCAAGACGATAGTTACCGGATAAGGCGCAGCGGT
CGGGCTGAACGGGGGGTTCGTGCACACAGCCCAGCTTGGAGCGAACGACCTACACCGAACTGAGATACCT
ACAGCGTGAGCTATGAGAAAGCGCCACGCTTCCCGAAGGGAGAAAGGCGGACAGGTATCCGGTAAGCGGC
AGGGTCGGAACAGGAGAGCGCACGAGGGAGCTTCCAGGGGGAAACGCCTGGTATCTTTATAGTCCTGTCG
GGTTTCGCCACCTCTGACTTGAGCGTCGATTTTTGTGATGCTCGTCAGGGGGGCGGAGCCTATGGAAAAA
CGCCAGCAACGCGGCCTTTTTACGGTTCCTGGCCTTTTGCTGGCCTTTTGCTCACATGTTCTTTCCTGCG
TTATCCCCTGATTCTGTGGATAACCGTATTACCGCCTTTGAGTGAGCTGATACCGCTCGCCGCAGCCGAA
CGACCGAGCGCAGCGAGTCAGTGAGCGAGGAAGCGGAAGAGCGCCCAATACGCAAACCGCCTCTCCCCGC
GCGTTGGCCGATTCATTAATGCAGCTGGCACGACAGGTTTCCCGACTGGAAAGCGGGCAGTGAGCGCAAC
GCAATTAATGTGAGTTAGCTCACTCATTAGGCACCCCAGGCTTTACACTTTATGCTTCCGGCTCGTATGT
TGTGTGGAATTGTGAGCGGATAACAATTTCACACAGGAAACAGCTATGACCATGATTACGCCAAGCGCGC
AATTAAGTTTAAACAAGGGCAGGATGTGTCAAACTGCCAATAGAGAACTACTTACTCTTCAGGCTGAAGC
TGATGGAACAGGTAACAAAGGCAAACACTAATCATGATCAGCAAGATGAAGCAGAAAGGGAACAAGGGGA
TATTAAATGTGTATAGACACGCTAGAGAGATGGCTCAGCAGTTAAGAGAACTAGCTGGTCTTTCAGAGGT
CCTGAGATCAATACCGGTCATGGTCGACATTGATTATTGACTAGTTATTAATAGTAATCAATTACGGGGT
CATTAGTTCATAGCCCATATATGGAGTTCCGCGTTACATAACTTACGGTAAATGGCCCGCCTGGCTGACC
GCCCAACGACCCCCGCCCATTGACGTCAATAATGACGTATGTTCCCATAGTAACGCCAATAGGGACTTTC
CATTGACGTCAATGGGTGGAGTATTTACGGTAAACTGCCCACTTGGCAGTACATCAAGTGTATCATATGC
CAAGTACGCCCCCTATTGACGTCAATGACGGTAAATGGCCCGCCTGGCATTATGCCCAGTACATGACCTT
ATGGGACTTTCCTACTTGGCAGTACATCTACGTATTAGTCATCGCTATTACCATGGTCGAGGTGAGCCCC
ACGTTCTGCTTCACTCTCCCCATCTCCCCCCCCTCCCCACCCCCAATTTTGTATTTATTTATTTTTTAAT
TATTTTGTGCAGCGATGGGGGCGGGGGGGGGGGGGGGGCGCGCGCCRGGSGGGGSGGGGSGGGGSGRGGG
GSGGGGSGGGGCGAGGCGGAGAGGTGCGGCGGCAGCCAATCAGAGCGGCGCGCTCCGAAAGTTTCCTTTT
ATGGCGAGGCGGCGGCGGCGGCGGCCCTATAAAAAGCGAAGCGCGCGGCGGGCGGGAGTCGCTGCGCGCT
GCCTTCGCCCCGTGCCCCGCTCCGCCGCCGCCTCGCGCCGCCCGCCCCGGCTCTGACTGACCGCGTTACT
CCCACAGGTGAGCGGGCGGGACGGCCCTTCTCCTCCGGGCTGTAATTAGCGCTTGGTTTAATGACGGCTT
GTTTCTTTTCTGTGGCTGCGTGAAAGCCTTGAGGGGCTCCGGGAGGGCCCTTTGTGCGGGGGGAGCGGCT
CGGGGGGTGCGTGCGTGTGTGTGTGCGTGGGGAGCGCCGCGTGCGGCTCCGCGCTGCCCGGCGGCTGTGA
GCGCTGCGGGCGCGGCGCGGGGCTTTGTGCGCTCCGCAGTGTGCGCGAGGGGAGCGCGGCCGGGGGCGGT
GCCCCGCGGTGCGGGGGGGGCTGCGAGGGGAACAAAGGCTGCGTGCGGGGTGTGTGCGTGGGGGGGTGAG
CAGGGGGTGTGGGCGCGTCGGTCGGGCTGCAACCCCCCCTGCACCCCCCTCCCCGAGTTGCTGAGCACGG
CCCGGCTTCGGGTGCGGGGCTCCGTACGGGGCGTGGCGCGGGGCTCGCCGTGCCGGGCGGGGGGTGGCGG
CAGGTGGGGGTGCCGGGCGGGGCGGGGCCGCCTCGGGCCGGGGAGGGCTCGGGGGAGGGGCGCGGCGGCC
CCCGGAGCGCCGGCGGCTGTCGAGGCGCGGCGAGCCGCAGCCATTGCCTTTTATGGTAATCGTGCGAGAG
GGCGCAGGGACTTCCTTTGTCCCAAATCTGTGCGGAGCCGAAATCTGGGAGGCGCCGCCGCACCCCCTCT
AGCGGGCGCGGGGCGAAGCGGTGCGGCGCCGGCAGGAAGGAAATGGGCGGGGAGGGCCTTCGTGCGTCGC
CGCGCCGCCGTCCCCTTCTCCCTCTCCAGCCTCGGGGCTGTCCGCGGGGGGACGGCTGCCTTCGGGGGGG
ACGGGGCAGGGCGGGGTTCGGCTTCTGGCGTGTGACCGGCGGCTCTAGAGCCTCTGCTAACCATGTTCAT
GCCTTCTTCTTTTTCCTACAGCTCCTGGGCAACGTGCTGGTTATTGTGCTGTCTCATCATTTTGGCAAAG
AATTGCTAGCATAACTTCGTATAGCATACATTATACGAAGTTATAGCCACCGCGGTGGCGGCCGCTCTAG
AATCATAATCAGCCATACCACATTTGTAGAGGTTTTACTTGCTTTAAAAAACCTCCCACACCTCCCCCTG
AACCTGAAACATAAAATGAATGCAATTGTTGTTGTTAACTTGTTTATTGCAGCTTATAATGGTTACAAAT
AAAGCAATAGCATCACAAATTTCACAAATAAAGCATTTTTTTCACTGCATTCTAGTTGTGGTTTGTCCAA
ACTCATCAATGTATCTTAACTAGAATCATAATCAGCCATACCACATTTGTAGAGGTTTTACTTGCTTTAA
AAAACCTCCCACACCTCCCCCTGAACCTGAAACATAAAATGAATGCAATTGTTGTTGTTAACTTGTTTAT
TGCAGCTTATAATGGTTACAAATAAAGCAATAGCATCACAAATTTCACAAATAAAGCATTTTTTTCACTG
CATTCTAGTTGTGGTTTGTCCAAACTCATCAATGTATCTTAACTAGAATCATAATCAGCCATACCACATT
TGTAGAGGTTTTACTTGCTTTAAAAAACCTCCCACACCTCCCCCTGAACCTGAAACATAAAATGAATGCA
ATTGTTGTTGTTAACTTGTTTATTGCAGCTTATAATGGTTACAAATAAAGCAATAGCATCACAAATTTCA
CAAATAAAGCATTTTTTTCACTGCATTCTAGTTGTGGTTTGTCCAAACTCATCAATGTATCTTAACTAGT
GGATCTCATGCCTAGGATAACTTCGTATAGCATACATTATACGAAGTTATAGGCGCGCCATGAGCAAAGG
AGAAGAACTTTTCACTGGAGTTGTCCCAATTCTTGTTGAATTAGATGGTGATGTTAATGGGCACAAATTT
TCTGTCCGTGGAGAGGGTGAAGGTGATGCTACAAACGGAAAACTCACCCTTAAATTTATTTGCACTACTG
GAAAACTACCTGTTCCGTGGCCAACACTTGTCACTACTCTGACCTATGGTGTTCAATGCTTTTCCCGTTA
TCCGGATCACATGAAACGGCATGACTTTTTCAAGAGTGCCATGCCCGAAGGTTATGTACAGGAACGCACT
ATATCTTTCAAAGATGACGGGACCTACAAGACGCGTGCTGAAGTCAAGTTTGAAGGTGATACCCTTGTTA
ATCGTATCGAGTTAAAGGGTATTGATTTTAAAGAAGATGGAAACATTCTTGGACACAAACTCGAGTACAA
CTTTAACTCACACAATGTATACATCACGGCAGACAAACAAAAGAATGGAATCAAAGCTAACTTCAAAATT
CGCCACAACGTTGAAGATGGTTCCGTTCAACTAGCAGACCATTATCAACAAAATACTCCAATTGGCGATG
GCCCTGTCCTTTTACCAGACAACCATTACCTGTCGACACAATCTGTCCTTTCGAAAGATCCCAACGAAAA
GCGTGACCACATGGTCCTTCTTGAGTTTGTAACTGCTGCTGGGATTACACATGGCATGGATGAGCTCTAC
AAATGATTAATTAAAACCTCTGGATTACAAAATTTGTGAAAGATTGACTGGTATTCTTAACTATGTTGCT
CCTTTTACGCTATGTGGATACGCTGCTTTAATGCCTTTGTATCATGCTATTGCTTCCCGTATGGCTTTCA
TTTTCTCCTCCTTGTATAAATCCTGGTTGCTGTCTCTTTATGAGGAGTTGTGGCCCGTTGTCAGGCAACG
TGGCGTGGTGTGCACTGTGTTTGCTGACGCAACCCCCACTGGTTGGGGCATTGCCACCACCTGTCAGCTC
CTTTCCGGGACTTTCGCTTTCCCCCTCCCTATTGCCACGGCGGAACTCATCGCCGCCTGCCTTGCCCGCT
GCTGGACAGGGGCTCGGCTGTTGGGCACTGACAATTCCGTGGTGTTGTCGGGGAAATCATCGTCCTTTCC
TTGGCTGCTCGCCTGTGTTGCCACCTGGATTCTGCGCGGGACGTCCTTCTGCTACGTCCCTTCGGCCCTC
AATCCAGCGGACCTTCCTTCCCGCGGCCTGCTGCCGGCTCTGCGGCCTCTTCCGCGTCTTCGCCTTCGCC
CTCAGACGAGTCGGATCTCCCTTTGGGCCGCCTCCCCGCAGGATCCACTAGAGCGGCCGCCTAGAGCTCG
CTATCAGCCTCGACTGTGCCTTCTAGTTGCCAGCCATCTGTTGTTTGCCCCTCCCCCGTGCCTTCCTTGA
CCCTGGAAGGTGCCACTCCCACTGTCCTTTCCTAATAAAATGAGGAAATTGCATCGCATTGTCTGAGTAG
GTGTCATTCTATTCTGGGGGGTGGGGTGGGGCAGGACAGCAAGGGGGAGGATTGGGAAGACAATAGCAGG
CATGCTGGGGATGCGGTGGGCTCTATGGCTTCTGAGGCGGAAAGAACCAGCTGGGGCTCGACTAGAGCTT
GCGGAACCCTTAAGCTTGTCATTCGAATTTAGACACCCACATGGTGGCTCATGACCATCTATCTATAAAT
GGATCTGATTTTCATGTCTGGCAGTGTACAGAAGCTAACTGAAGAAAGGTGGAAGACCCACAAGAGTTCA
AGGTACCCAATTCGCCCTATAGTGAGTCGTATTACAATTCACTGGCCGTCGTTTTACAACGTCGTGACTG
GGAAAACCCTGGCGTTACCCAACTTAATCGCCTTGCAGCACATCCCCCTTTCGCCAGCTGGCGTAATAGC
GAAGAGGCCCGCACCGATCGCCCTTCCCAACAGTTGCGCAGCCTGAATGGCGAATGGCAAATTGTAAGCG
TTAATATTTTGTTAAAATTCGCGTTAAATTTTTGTTAAATCAGCTCATTTTTTAACCAATAGGCCGAAAT
CGGCAAAATCCCTTATAAATCAAAAGAATAGACCGAGATAGGGT
[37 nt withheld, positions 7045-7081]
AAAGAACGTGGACTCCAACGTCAAAGG
[49 nt withheld, positions 7109-7157]
T
[91 nt withheld, positions 7159-7249]
G
[124 nt withheld, positions 7251-7374]
CAG
